Addgene plasmid #71811: p-attB-min.hsp70P-FRT-STOP#1-FRT-DamMycLAM
Purpose: Generating transgenic flies for FLP-inducible DamID
Depositing lab: Bas van Steensel. Depositing organization: Netherlands Cancer Institute. Publication: Inducible DamID systems for genomic mapping of chromatin proteins in Drosophila. Pindyurin AV, Pagie L, Kozhevnikova EN, van Arensbergen J, van Steensel B. Nucleic Acids Res. 2016 Jul 8;44(12):5646-57. doi: 10.1093/nar/gkw176. Epub 2016 Mar 21. PubMed 27001518.
Backbone
  Vector backbone: pUASTattB
  Backbone manufacturer: (GenBank EF362409.1)
  Backbone size w/o insert (bp): 8052
  Total vector size (bp): 12493
  Vector type: Insect Expression
Growth in bacteria
  Bacterial resistance: Ampicillin, 100 μg/mL
  Growth temperature: 37°C
  Growth strain: DH5alpha
  Copy number: High Copy
Gene/Insert
  Gene/Insert name: min.hsp70P-FRT-STOP#1-FRT-Dam-Myc-LAM
  Insert size (bp): 4441
Resource information
  A portion of this plasmid was derived from a plasmid made by: Brian Sauer - pBS302 (Addgene plasmid# 11925)
Terms and licenses: Academic/Nonprofit Terms; Industry Terms: Not Available to Industry
Depositor comments: The plasmid p-attB-min.hsp70P-FRT-STOP#1-FRT-DamMycLAM for expression of FLP-inducible Dam-LAM protein was made by cloning the Drosophila Lamin Dm0 open reading frame from the previously described pDamMyc-Dm0 plasmid (Pickersgill et al., 2006, PMID=16878134) between the AscI and NotI sites in p-attB-min.hsp70P-FRT-STOP#1-FRT-DamMyc[open] vector.
How to cite: p-attB-min.hsp70P-FRT-STOP#1-FRT-DamMycLAM was a gift from Bas van Steensel (Addgene plasmid # 71811 ; http://n2t.net/addgene:71811 ; RRID:Addgene_71811)
