[The description below was written by a language model from this plasmid's Addgene catalogue record and pLannotate feature annotations shown in this document.]
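Description:
p-attB-min.hsp70P-FRT-STOP#1-FRT-DamMycLAM is a 12.5 kb Drosophila transgenesis plasmid built on the pUASTattB backbone and intended for generating fly lines for FLP-inducible DamID. It is propagated in E. coli as a high-copy plasmid through a ColE1/pUC-type origin with ampicillin selection (AmpR), and it also carries an f1 origin. For delivery into flies it contains a φC31 attB site, which allows integrase-mediated insertion into a genomic attP landing site. The mini-white gene serves as the eye-colour marker for identifying transformants. A single loxP site inherited from the backbone lies just upstream of the expression cassette.

The roughly 4.4 kb payload starts with a minimal Drosophila hsp70 promoter, which in DamID designs supplies the very low basal transcription needed to keep Dam methylation specific. Downstream sits a transcriptional STOP cassette flanked by two FRT sites in the same orientation. This cassette, partly derived from pBS302, includes SV40 small t intron and poly(A) sequences that terminate transcripts before they reach the coding region. Beyond the second FRT is the open reading frame for E. coli Dam adenine methyltransferase, a Myc epitope tag and the Drosophila B-type lamin Lamin Dm0, followed by an SV40 intron and polyadenylation signal.

FLP recombinase excises the STOP cassette, so the Dam-Myc-Lamin fusion is produced only in cells where FLP has been active. The fusion then methylates GATC sites in chromatin that contacts the nuclear lamina. This enables cell-type- or time-restricted mapping of lamina-associated genomic regions in the fly.
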