Features (pLannotate 1.2.2; 32 found; start..end, strand, type, name):
      7..40      -  protein_bind   loxP: Cre-mediated recombination occurs in the 8-bp core sequence (GCATACAT). Cre recombinase
     46..284     +  promoter       hsp70 promoter: Drosophila melanogaster hsp70Bb promoter
    304..351     +  protein_bind   FRT: FLP-mediated recombination occurs in the 8-bp core sequence TCTAGAAA (Turan and Bode, 2011). FLP recombinase from the Saccharomyces cerevisiae 2μ plasmid
    679..789     -  CDS            YO201_YEAST (fragment): Protein uncertain: Swiss-Prot protein existence level 5. From Saccharomyces cerevisiae (strain ATCC 204508 / S288c) (Baker's yeast).
    791..865     +  CDS            small t antigen (fragment): SV40 (simian virus 40) small t antigen
    867..932     +  intron         small t intron: SV40 (simian virus 40) small t antigen intron
   1062..1082    +  CDS            SV40 NLS: nuclear localization signal of SV40 (simian virus 40) large T antigen
   1401..1484    +  CDS            large T antigen (fragment): large T antigen from SV40 (simian virus 40)
   1507..1641    +  polyA_signal   SV40 poly(A) signal: SV40 polyadenylation signal
   1669..1716    +  protein_bind   FRT: FLP-mediated recombination occurs in the 8-bp core sequence TCTAGAAA (Turan and Bode, 2011). FLP recombinase from the Saccharomyces cerevisiae 2μ plasmid
   1726..2559    +  CDS            dam: DMA_ECOLI - Experimental evidence at protein level: Swiss-Prot protein existence level 1. Methylates DNA within the sequence GATC and protects the DNA from cleavage by the restriction endonuclease MboI. Although it shares sequence specificity with a number of type II restriction endonucleases and methylases, it is thought to act in postreplication mismatch repair rather than as a part of a restriction modification system. May also play a role in DNA replication. From Escherichia coli (strain K12).
   2569..2596    +  CDS            3xMyc (fragment): 3 tandem Myc epitope tags
   2605..4470    +  CDS            Lam: LAM0_DROME - Experimental evidence at protein level: Swiss-Prot protein existence level 1. Lamins are components of the nuclear lamina, a fibrous layer on the nucleoplasmic side of the inner nuclear membrane, which is thought to provide a framework for the nuclear envelope and may also interact with chromatin (PubMed:3126192, PubMed:15035436). May have a role in the localization of the LEM domain proteins Ote, bocks and MAN1 to the nuclear membrane (PubMed:15035436, PubMed:16439308). In spermatocytes, plays a role in maintaining type-A lamin LamC nuclear localization; regulates meiotic cytokin
   4489..4563    +  CDS            small t antigen (fragment): SV40 (simian virus 40) small t antigen
   4565..4630    +  intron         small t intron: SV40 (simian virus 40) small t antigen intron
   4760..4780    +  CDS            SV40 NLS: nuclear localization signal of SV40 (simian virus 40) large T antigen
   4787..4921    +  CDS            LT_POVHA (fragment): Protein inferred from homology: Swiss-Prot protein existence level 3. Isoform large T antigen is a key early protein essential for both driving viral replication and inducing cellular transformation. Plays a role in viral genome replication by driving entry of quiescent cells into the cell cycle and by autoregulating the synthesis of viral early mRNA. Displays highly oncogenic activities by corrupting the host cellular checkpoint mechanisms that guard cell division and the transcription, replication, and repair of DNA. Participates in the modulation of cellular gene expression preceeding viral
   4946..5029    +  CDS            large T antigen (fragment): large T antigen from SV40 (simian virus 40)
   5052..5186    +  polyA_signal   SV40 poly(A) signal: SV40 polyadenylation signal
   5215..5284    +  protein_bind   attB: attB site for the φC31 integrase (Groth et al., 2000) phage φC31 integrase
   5503..5521    -  promoter       T3 promoter: promoter for bacteriophage T3 RNA polymerase
   5564..5586    -  protein_bind   lac operator (fragment): The lac repressor binds to the lac operator to inhibit transcription in E. coli. This inhibition can be relieved by adding lactose or isopropyl-β-D-thiogalactopyranoside (IPTG). lac repressor encoded by lacI
   5590..5620    -  promoter       lac promoter: promoter for the E. coli lac operon
   5635..5656    -  protein_bind   CAP binding site: CAP binding activates transcription in the presence of cAMP. E. coli catabolite activator protein
   5669..5761    -  CDS            lacI (fragment): lac repressor; lacI; The lac repressor binds to the lac operator to inhibit transcription in E. coli. This inhibition can be relieved by adding lactose or isopropyl-β-D-thiogalactopyranoside (IPTG).
   5944..6532    -  rep_origin     ori: high-copy-number ColE1/pMB1/pBR322/pUC origin of replication
   6703..7563    -  CDS            AmpR: β-lactamase; bla; confers resistance to ampicillin, carbenicillin, and related antibiotics
   7564..7668    -  promoter       AmpR promoter: bla
   7695..8123    +  rep_origin     f1 ori (sequence partly withheld): f1 bacteriophage origin of replication; arrow indicates direction of (+) strand synthesis
   8154..8311    -  CDS            lacZα (fragment): LacZα fragment of β-galactosidase; lacZ fragment
   8314..8332    +  promoter       T7 promoter: promoter for bacteriophage T7 RNA polymerase
   8357..12493   +  gene           mini-white: white; This modified version of the white gene lacks part of the first intron.
>Addgene plasmid #71811 | p-attB-min.hsp70P-FRT-STOP#1-FRT-DamMycLAM | depositor full sequence | sequence record 131064 | p-attB-min.hsp70P-FRT-STOP#1-FRT-DamMycLAM sequence 12493 bps
GCTAGCATAACTTCGTATAATGTATGCTATACGAAGTTATGAGCGCCGGAGTATAAATAGAGGCGCTTCG
TCTACGGAGCGACAATTCAATTCAAACAAGCAAAGTGAACACGTCGCTAAGCGAAAGCTAAGCAAATAAA
CAAGCGCAGCTGAACAAGCTAAACAATCTGCAGTAAAGTGCAAGTTAAAGTGAATCAATTAAAAGTAACC
AGCAACCAAGTAAATCAACTGCAACTACTGAAATCTGCCAAGAAGTAATTATTGAATACAAGAAGAGAAC
TCTGAATAGGGAATTGGGAATTCGAAGTTCCTATTCCGAAGTTCCTATTCTCTAGAAAGTATAGGAACTT
CTCGGGGACACCAAATATGGCGATCTCGGCCTTTTCGTTTCTTGGAGCTGGGACATGTTTGCCATCGATC
CATCTACCACCAGAACGGCCGTTAGATCTGCTGCCACCGTTGTTTCCACCGAAGAAACCACCGTTGCCGT
AACCACCACGACGGTTGTTGCTAAAGAAGCTGCCACCGCCACGGCCACCGTTGTAGCCGCCGTTGTTGTT
ATTGTAGTTGCTACTGTTATTTCTGGCACTTCTTGGTTTTCCTCTTAAGTGAGGAGGAACATAACCATTC
TCGTTGTTGTCGTTGATGCTTAAATTTTGCACTTGTTCGCTCAGTTCAGCCATAATATGAAATGCTTTTC
TTGTTGTTCTTACGGAATACCACTTGCCACCTATCACCACAACTAACTTTTTCCCGTTCCTCCATCTCTT
TTATATTTTTTTTCTCGAGGGATCTTTGTGAAGGAACCTTACTTCTGTGGTGTGACATAATTGGACAAAC
TACCTACAGAGATTTAAAGCTCTAAGGTAAATATAAAATTTTTAAGTGTATAATGTGTTAAACTACTGAT
TCTAATTGTTTGTGTATTTTAGATTCCAACCTATGGAACTGATGAATGGGAGCAGTGGTGGAATGCCTTT
AATGAGGAAAACCTGTTTTGCTCAGAAGAAATGCCATCTAGTGATGATGAGGCTACTGCTGACTCTCAAC
ATTCTACTCCTCCAAAAAAGAAGAGAAAGGTAGAAGACCCCAAGGACTTTCCTTCAGAATTGCTAAGTTT
TTTGAGTCATGCTGTGTTTAGTAATAGAACTCTTGCTTGCTTTGCTATTTACACCACAAAGGAAAAAGCT
GCACTGCTATACAAGAAAATTATGGAAAAATATTCTGTAACCTTTATAAGTAGGCATAACAGTTATAATC
ATAACATACTGTTTTTTCTTACTCCACACAGGCATAGAGTGTCTGCTATTAATAACTATGCTCAAAAATT
GTGTACCTTTAGCTTTTTAATTTGTAAAGGGGTTAATAAGGAATATTTGATGTATAGTGCCTTGACTAGA
GATCATAATCAGCCATACCACATTTGTAGAGGTTTTACTTGCTTTAAAAAACCTCCCACACCTCCCCCTG
AACCTGAAACATAAAATGAATGCAATTGTTGTTGTTAACTTGTTTATTGCAGCTTATAATGGTTACAAAT
AAAGCAATAGCATCACAAATTTCACAAATAAAGCATTTTTTTCACTGCATTCTAGTTGTGGTTTGTCCAA
ACTCATCAATGTATCTTATCATGTCTGGATCTGACATGGTAAGTAAGCTTGGGCTGCAGAAGTTCCTATT
CCGAAGTTCCTATTCTCTAGAAAGTATAGGAACTTCGAATTCAACATGAAGAAAAATCGCGCTTTTTTGA
AGTGGGCAGGGGGCAAGTATCCCCTGCTTGATGATATTAAACGGCATTTGCCCAAGGGCGAATGTCTGGT
TGAGCCTTTTGTAGGTGCCGGGTCGGTGTTTCTCAACACCGACTTTTCTCGTTATATCCTTGCCGATATC
AATAGCGACCTGATCAGTCTCTATAACATTGTGAAGATGCGTACTGATGAGTACGTACAGGCCGCACGCG
AGCTGTTTGTTCCCGAAACAAATTGCGCCGAGGTTTACTATCAGTTCCGCGAAGAGTTCAACAAAAGCCA
GGATCCGTTCCGTCGGGCGGTACTGTTTTTATATTTGAACCGCTACGGTTACAACGGCCTGTGTCGTTAC
AATCTGCGCGGTGAGTTTAACGTGCCGTTCGGCCGCTACAAAAAACCCTATTTCCCGGAAGCAGAGTTGT
ATCACTTCGCTGAAAAAGCGCAGAATGCCTTTTTCTATTGTGAGTCTTACGCCGATAGCATGGCGCGCGC
AGATGATGCATCCGTCGTCTATTGCGATCCGCCTTATGCACCGCTGTCTGCGACCGCCAACTTTACGGCG
TATCACACAAACAGTTTTACGCTTGAACAACAAGCGCATCTGGCGGAGATCGCCGAAGGTCTGGTTGAGC
GCCATATTCCAGTGCTGATCTCCAATCACGATACGATGTTAACGCGTGAGTGGTATCAGCGCGCAAAATT
GCATGTCGTCAAAGTTCGACGCAGTATAAGCAGCAACGGCGGCACACGTAAAAAGGTGGACGAACTGCTG
GCTTTGTACAAACCAGGAGTCGTTTCACCCGCGAAAAAAGCCGGTGAACAGAAACTCATCTCTGAAGAGG
ATCTGGGCGCGCCTATGTCGAGCAAATCCCGACGTGCTGGCACCGCCACGCCGCAGCCCGGCAACACCTC
CACCCCCCGGCCGCCATCGGCGGGTCCGCAGCCGCCGCCGCCGTCCACTCACTCGCAGACGGCCTCCAGC
CCCCTCAGCCCCACCCGGCACTCGCGCGTGGCCGAGAAGGTGGAGCTGCAGAACCTGAACGATCGCCTGG
CCACCTACATTGACCGGGTGCGCAACCTGGAGACGGAGAACTCCCGCCTCACCATCGAGGTGCAGACCAC
CAGGGACACGGTCACACGCGAGACCACCAACATCAAGAACATCTTCGAGGCCGAGCTGCTGGAGACGCGC
CGTCTGCTCGATGACACAGCTAGGGATCGCGCTCGTGCCGAGATCGATATCAAGCGTCTCTGGGAGGAGA
ACGAGGAGCTCAAGAACAAGCTGGACAAGAAGACCAAGGAGTGCACCACTGCTGAGGGCAATGTCCGCAT
GTACGAGTCGCGCGCCAACGAGCTGAACAACAAATACAACCAGGCCAACGCCGATCGGAAGAAGCTTAAC
GAAGACCTGAATGAGGCGCTAAAGGAGCTGGAGAGACTGCGTAAGCAGTTCGAGGAAACGCGGAAGAACC
TGGAACAGGAGACACTGTCGCGCGTTGACCTGGAGAACACCATTCAGAGTCTGCGCGAGGAGCTCTCGTT
CAAGGATCAGATCCATTCGCAGGAGATCAATGAGTCGCGCCGCATCAAACAGACAGAGTATAGCGAGATC
GACGGTCGCCTCAGCTCCGAGTACGATGCCAAGTTGAAGCAGTCGCTGCAGGAGCTGCGCGCCCAGTACG
AGGAGCAGATGCAGATTAATCGCGATGAAATCCAGTCCCTCTACGAGGACAAGATCCAACGACTGCAAGA
GGCCGCCGCACGCACATCCAATTCCACGCACAAGTCCATCGAGGAGCTGCGCTCCACTCGTGTGCGTATC
GATGCGCTCAACGCCAATATCAACGAACTGGAGCAAGCCAATGCCGACCTCAATGCGCGGATCCGTGATC
TGGAGCGCCAGCTGGACAACGATCGCGAACGCCACGGTCAAGAGATAGACCTTCTCGAGAAGGAGCTCAT
TCGGCTGCGCGAAGAGATGACGCAACAGCTCAAGGAGTACCAGGACCTTATGGACATCAAGGTCTCCCTG
GATTTGGAAATCGCCGCATACGACAAGCTGCTGGTGGGCGAGGAGGCTCGTTTGAACATCACCCCAGCCA
CCAACACGGCCACAGTGCAGTCCTTTAGCCAGTCGCTGCGCAACTCCACGCGAGCCACGCCATCGCGTCG
CACTCCCTCTGCTGCCGTGAAGCGCAAACGCGCCGTGGTCGACGAGTCGGAGGATCACAGCGTCGCCGAT
TACTATGTGTCCGCCAGTGCCAAGGGCAACGTGGAGATCAAGGAGATCGATCCCGAGGGCAAGTTCGTAA
GGCTGTTCAACAAGGGCAGCGAGGAGGTGGCCATCGGTGGCTGGCAGCTGCAGCGGCTAATCAACGAGAA
AGGTCCTTCGACCACTTACAAGTTCCATCGATCGGTGAGGATCGAGCCAAATGGCGTGATCACCGTTTGG
TCGGCGGACACCAAGGCCTCGCACGAGCCGCCATCGAGCCTTGTGATGAAGTCACAGAAGTGGGTCTCCG
CCGACAACACTAGGACGATTTTGCTGAACTCCGAGGGCGAGGCCGTGGCCAATCTGGATCGCATCAAGCG
CATTGTGTCCCAACACACATCCTCCTCCCGGCTGAGTCGTCGTCGCAGCGTGACCGCCGTGGACGGCAAT
GAGCAGCTCTACCACCAGCAGGGCGATCCTCAGCAGTCAAACGAGAAGTGCGCCATTATGTAAGCGGCCG
CTCTAGAGGATCTTTGTGAAGGAACCTTACTTCTGTGGTGTGACATAATTGGACAAACTACCTACAGAGA
TTTAAAGCTCTAAGGTAAATATAAAATTTTTAAGTGTATAATGTGTTAAACTACTGATTCTAATTGTTTG
TGTATTTTAGATTCCAACCTATGGAACTGATGAATGGGAGCAGTGGTGGAATGCCTTTAATGAGGAAAAC
CTGTTTTGCTCAGAAGAAATGCCATCTAGTGATGATGAGGCTACTGCTGACTCTCAACATTCTACTCCTC
CAAAAAAGAAGAGAAAGGTAGAAGACCCCAAGGACTTTCCTTCAGAATTGCTAAGTTTTTTGAGTCATGC
TGTGTTTAGTAATAGAACTCTTGCTTGCTTTGCTATTTACACCACAAAGGAAAAAGCTGCACTGCTATAC
AAGAAAATTATGGAAAAATATTTGATGTATAGTGCCTTGACTAGAGATCATAATCAGCCATACCACATTT
GTAGAGGTTTTACTTGCTTTAAAAAACCTCCCACACCTCCCCCTGAACCTGAAACATAAAATGAATGCAA
TTGTTGTTGTTAACTTGTTTATTGCAGCTTATAATGGTTACAAATAAAGCAATAGCATCACAAATTTCAC
AAATAAAGCATTTTTTTCACTGCATTCTAGTTGTGGTTTGTCCAAACTCATCAATGTATCTTATCATGTC
TGGATCCACTAGTGTCGACGATGTAGGTCACGGTCTCGAAGCCGCGGTGCGGGTGCCAGGGCGTGCCCTT
GGGCTCCCCGGGCGCGTACTCCACCTCACCCATCTGGTCCATCATGATGAACGGGTCGAGGTGGCGGTAG
TTGATCCCGGCGAACGCGCGGCGCACCGGGAAGCCCTCGCCCTCGAAACCGCTGGGCGCGGTGGTCACGG
TGAGCACGGGACGTGCGACGGCGTCGGCGGGTGCGGATACGCGGGGCAGCGTCAGCGGGTTCTCGACGGT
CACGGCGGGCATGTCGACACTAGTTCTAGCCAGCTTTTGTTCCCTTTAGTGAGGGTTAATTTCGAGCTTG
GCGTAATCATGGTCATAGCTGTTTCCTGTGTGAAATTGTTATCCGCTCACAATTCCACACAACATACGAG
CCGGAAGCATAAAGTGTAAAGCCTGGGGTGCCTAATGAGTGAGCTAACTCACATTAATTGCGTTGCGCTC
ACTGCCCGCTTTCCAGTCGGGAAACCTGTCGTGCCAGCTGCATTAATGAATCGGCCAACGCGCGGGGAGA
GGCGGTTTGCGTATTGGGCGCTCTTCCGCTTCCTCGCTCACTGACTCGCTGCGCTCGGTCGTTCGGCTGC
GGCGAGCGGTATCAGCTCACTCAAAGGCGGTAATACGGTTATCCACAGAATCAGGGGATAACGCAGGAAA
GAACATGTGAGCAAAAGGCCAGCAAAAGGCCAGGAACCGTAAAAAGGCCGCGTTGCTGGCGTTTTTCCAT
AGGCTCCGCCCCCCTGACGAGCATCACAAAAATCGACGCTCAAGTCAGAGGTGGCGAAACCCGACAGGAC
TATAAAGATACCAGGCGTTTCCCCCTGGAAGCTCCCTCGTGCGCTCTCCTGTTCCGACCCTGCCGCTTAC
CGGATACCTGTCCGCCTTTCTCCCTTCGGGAAGCGTGGCGCTTTCTCATAGCTCACGCTGTAGGTATCTC
AGTTCGGTGTAGGTCGTTCGCTCCAAGCTGGGCTGTGTGCACGAACCCCCCGTTCAGCCCGACCGCTGCG
CCTTATCCGGTAACTATCGTCTTGAGTCCAACCCGGTAAGACACGACTTATCGCCACTGGCAGCAGCCAC
TGGTAACAGGATTAGCAGAGCGAGGTATGTAGGCGGTGCTACAGAGTTCTTGAAGTGGTGGCCTAACTAC
GGCTACACTAGAAGGACAGTATTTGGTATCTGCGCTCTGCTGAAGCCAGTTACCTTCGGAAAAAGAGTTG
GTAGCTCTTGATCCGGCAAACAAACCACCGCTGGTAGCGGTGGTTTTTTTGTTTGCAAGCAGCAGATTAC
GCGCAGAAAAAAAGGATCTCAAGAAGATCCTTTGATCTTTTCTACGGGGTCTGACGCTCAGTGGAACGAA
AACTCACGTTAAGGGATTTTGGTCATGAGATTATCAAAAAGGATCTTCACCTAGATCCTTTTAAATTAAA
AATGAAGTTTTAAATCAATCTAAAGTATATATGAGTAAACTTGGTCTGACAGTTACCAATGCTTAATCAG
TGAGGCACCTATCTCAGCGATCTGTCTATTTCGTTCATCCATAGTTGCCTGACTCCCCGTCGTGTAGATA
ACTACGATACGGGAGGGCTTACCATCTGGCCCCAGTGCTGCAATGATACCGCGAGACCCACGCTCACCGG
CTCCAGATTTATCAGCAATAAACCAGCCAGCCGGAAGGGCCGAGCGCAGAAGTGGTCCTGCAACTTTATC
CGCCTCCATCCAGTCTATTAATTGTTGCCGGGAAGCTAGAGTAAGTAGTTCGCCAGTTAATAGTTTGCGC
AACGTTGTTGCCATTGCTACAGGCATCGTGGTGTCACGCTCGTCGTTTGGTATGGCTTCATTCAGCTCCG
GTTCCCAACGATCAAGGCGAGTTACATGATCCCCCATGTTGTGCAAAAAAGCGGTTAGCTCCTTCGGTCC
TCCGATCGTTGTCAGAAGTAAGTTGGCCGCAGTGTTATCACTCATGGTTATGGCAGCACTGCATAATTCT
CTTACTGTCATGCCATCCGTAAGATGCTTTTCTGTGACTGGTGAGTACTCAACCAAGTCATTCTGAGAAT
AGTGTATGCGGCGACCGAGTTGCTCTTGCCCGGCGTCAATACGGGATAATACCGCGCCACATAGCAGAAC
TTTAAAAGTGCTCATCATTGGAAAACGTTCTTCGGGGCGAAAACTCTCAAGGATCTTACCGCTGTTGAGA
TCCAGTTCGATGTAACCCACTCGTGCACCCAACTGATCTTCAGCATCTTTTACTTTCACCAGCGTTTCTG
GGTGAGCAAAAACAGGAAGGCAAAATGCCGCAAAAAAGGGAATAAGGGCGACACGGAAATGTTGAATACT
CATACTCTTCCTTTTTCAATATTATTGAAGCATTTATCAGGGTTATTGTCTCATGAGCGGATACATATTT
GAATGTATTTAGAAAAATAAACAAATAGGGGTTCCGCGCACATTTCCCCGAAAAGTGCCACCTG
[124 nt withheld, positions 7695-7818]
C
[91 nt withheld, positions 7820-7910]
A
[49 nt withheld, positions 7912-7960]
CCTTTGACGTTGGAGTCCACGTTCTTT
[37 nt withheld, positions 7988-8024]
ACCCTATCTCGGTCTATTCTTTTGATTTATAAGGGATTTTGCCGATTTCGGCCTATTGGTTAAAAAATGA
GCTGATTTAACAAAAATTTAACGCGAATTTTAACAAAATATTAACGCTTACAATTTCCATTCGCCATTCA
GGCTGCGCAACTGTTGGGAAGGGCGATCGGTGCGGGCCTCTTCGCTATTACGCCAGCTGGCGAAAGGGGG
ATGTGCTGCAAGGCGATTAAGTTGGGTAACGCCAGGGTTTTCCCAGTCACGACGTTGTAAAACGACGGCC
AGTGAATTGTAATACGACTCACTATAGGGCGAATTGGGTACGTACCGGGCCCCTAGTATGTATGTAAGTT
AATAAAACCCATTTTTGCGGAAAGTAGATAAAAAAAACATTTTTTTTTTTTACTGCACTGGATATCATTG
AACTTATCTGATCAGTTTTAAATTTACTTCGATCCAAGGGTATTTGATGTACCAGGTTCTTTCGATTACC
TCTCACTCAAAATGACATTCCACTCAAAGTCAGCGCTGTTTGCCTCCTTCTCTGTCCACAGAAATATCGC
CGTCTCTTTCGCCGCTGCGTCCGCTATCTCTTTCGCCACCGTTTGTAGCGTTACGTAGCGTCAATGTCCG
CCTTCAGTTGCATTTTGTCAGCGGTTTCGTGACGAAGCTCCAAGCGGTTTACGCCATCAATTAAACACAA
AGTGCTGTGCCAAAACTCCTCTCGCTTCTTATTTTTGTTTGTTTTTTGAGTGATTGGGGTGGTGATTGGT
TTTGGGTGGGTAAGCAGGGGAAAGTGTGAAAAATCCCGGCAATGGGCCAAGAGGATCAGGAGCTATTAAT
TCGCGGAGGCAGCAAACACCCATCTGCCGAGCATCTGAACAATGTGAGTAGTACATGTGCATACATCTTA
AGTTCACTTGATCTATAGGAACTGCGATTGCAACATCAAATTGTCTGCGGCGTGAGAACTGCGACCCACA
AAAATCCCAAACCGCAATTGCACAAACAAATAGTGACACGAAACAGATTATTCTGGTAGCTGTTCTCGCT
ATATAAGACAATTTTTGAGATCATATCATGATCAAGACATCTAAAGGCATTCATTTTCGACTATATTCTT
TTTTACAAAAAATATAACAACCAGATATTTTAAGCTGATCCTAGATGCACAAAAAATAAATAAAAGTATA
AACCTACTTCGTAGGATACTTCGGGGTACTTTTTGTTCGGGGTTAGATGAGCATAACGCTTGTAGTTGAT
ATTTGAGATCCCCTATCATTGCAGGGTGACAGCGGAGCGGCTTCGCAGAGCTGCATTAACCAGGGCTTCG
GGCAGGCCAAAAACTACGGCACGCTCCGGCCACCCAGTCCGCCGGAGGACTCCGGTTCAGGGAGCGGCCA
ACTAGCCGAGAACCTCACCTATGCCTGGCACAATATGGACATCTTTGGGGCGGTCAATCAGCCGGGCTCC
GGATGGCGGCAGCTGGTCAACCGGACACGCGGACTATTCTGCAACGAGCGACACATACCGGCGCCCAGGA
AACATTTGCTCAAGAACGGTGAGTTTCTATTCGCAGTCGGCTGATCTGTGTGAAATCTTAATAAAGGGTC
CAATTACCAATTTGAAACTCAGTTTGCGGCGTGGCCTATCCGGGCGAACTTTTGGCCGTGATGGGCAGTT
CCGGTGCCGGAAAGACGACCCTGCTGAATGCCCTTGCCTTTCGATCGCCGCAGGGCATCCAAGTATCGCC
ATCCGGGATGCGACTGCTCAATGGCCAACCTGTGGACGCCAAGGAGATGCAGGCCAGGTGCGCCTATGTC
CAGCAGGATGACCTCTTTATCGGCTCCCTAACGGCCAGGGAACACCTGATTTTCCAGGCCATGGTGCGGA
TGCCACGACATCTGACCTATCGGCAGCGAGTGGCCCGCGTGGATCAGGTGATCCAGGAGCTTTCGCTCAG
CAAATGTCAGCACACGATCATCGGTGTGCCCGGCAGGGTGAAAGGTCTGTCCGGCGGAGAAAGGAAGCGT
CTGGCATTCGCCTCCGAGGCACTAACCGATCCGCCGCTTCTGATCTGCGATGAGCCCACCTCCGGACTGG
ACTCATTTACCGCCCACAGCGTCGTCCAGGTGCTGAAGAAGCTGTCGCAGAAGGGCAAGACCGTCATCCT
GACCATTCATCAGCCGTCTTCCGAGCTGTTTGAGCTCTTTGACAAGATCCTTCTGATGGCCGAGGGCAGG
GTAGCTTTCTTGGGCACTCCCAGCGAAGCCGTCGACTTCTTTTCCTAGTGAGTTCGATGTGTTTATTAAG
GGTATCTAGCATTACATTACATCTCAACTCCTATCCAGCGTGGGTGCCCAGTGTCCTACCAACTACAATC
CGGCGGACTTTTACGTACAGGTGTTGGCCGTTGTGCCCGGACGGGAGATCGAGTCCCGTGATCGGATCGC
CAAGATATGCGACAATTTTGCTATTAGCAAAGTAGCCCGGGATATGGAGCAGTTGTTGGCCACCAAAAAT
TTGGAGAAGCCACTGGAGCAGCCGGAGAATGGGTACACCTACAAGGCCACCTGGTTCATGCAGTTCCGGG
CGGTCCTGTGGCGATCCTGGCTGTCGGTGCTCAAGGAACCACTCCTCGTAAAAGTGCGACTTATTCAGAC
AACGGTGAGTGGTTCCAGTGGAAACAAATGATATAACGCTTACAATTCTTGGAAACAAATTCGCTAGATT
TTAGTTAGAATTGCCTGATTCCACACCCTTCTTAGTTTTTTTCAATGAGATGTATAGTTTATAGTTTTGC
AGAAAATAAATAAATTTCATTTAACTCGCGAACATGTTGAAGATATGAATATTAATGAGATGCGAGTAAC
ATTTTAATTTGCAGATGGTTGCCATCTTGATTGGCCTCATCTTTTTGGGCCAACAACTCACGCAAGTGGG
CGTGATGAATATCAACGGAGCCATCTTCCTCTTCCTGACCAACATGACCTTTCAAAACGTCTTTGCCACG
ATAAATGTAAGTCTTGTTTAGAATACATTTGCATATTAATAATTTACTAACTTTCTAATGAATCGATTCG
ATTTAGGTGTTCACCTCAGAGCTGCCAGTTTTTATGAGGGAGGCCCGAAGTCGACTTTATCGCTGTGACA
CATACTTTCTGGGCAAAACGATTGCCGAATTACCGCTTTTTCTCACAGTGCCACTGGTCTTCACGGCGAT
TGCCTATCCGATGATCGGACTGCGGGCCGGAGTGCTGCACTTCTTCAACTGCCTGGCGCTGGTCACTCTG
GTGGCCAATGTGTCAACGTCCTTCGGATATCTAATATCCTGCGCCAGCTCCTCGACCTCGATGGCGCTGT
CTGTGGGTCCGCCGGTTATCATACCATTCCTGCTCTTTGGCGGCTTCTTCTTGAACTCGGGCTCGGTGCC
AGTATACCTCAAATGGTTGTCGTACCTCTCATGGTTCCGTTACGCCAACGAGGGTCTGCTGATTAACCAA
TGGGCGGACGTGGAGCCGGGCGAAATTAGCTGCACATCGTCGAACACCACGTGCCCCAGTTCGGGCAAGG
TCATCCTGGAGACGCTTAACTTCTCCGCCGCCGATCTGCCGCTGGACTACGTGGGTCTGGCCATTCTCAT
CGTGAGCTTCCGGGTGCTCGCATATCTGGCTCTAAGACTTCGGGCCCGACGCAAGGAGTAGCCGACATAT
ATCCGAAATAACTGCTTGTTTTTTTTTTTTACCATTATTACCATCGTGTTTACTGTTTATTGCCCCCTCA
AAAAGCTAATGTAATTATATTTGTGCCAATAAAAACAAGATATGACCTATAGAATACAAGTATTTCCCCT
TCGAACATCCCCACAAGTAGACTTTGGATTTGTCTTCTAACCAAAAGACTTACACACCTGCATACCTTAC
ATCAAAAACTCGTTTATCGCTACATAAAACACCGGGATATATTTTTTATATACATACTTTTCAAATCGCG
CGCCCTCTTCATAATTCACCTCCACCACACCACGTTTCGTAGTTGCTCTTTCGCTGTCTCCCACCCGCTC
TCCGCAACACATTCACCTTTTGTTCGACGACCTTGGAGCGACTGTCGTTAGTTCCGCGCGATTCGGTTCG
CTCAAATGGTTCCGAGTGGTTCATTTCGTCTCAATAGAAATTAGTAATAAATATTTGTATGTACAATTTA
TTTGCTCCAATATATTTGTATATATTTCCCTCACAGCTATATTTATTCTAATTTAATATTATGACTTTTT
AAGGTAATTTTTTGTGACCTGTTCGGAGTGATTAGCGTTACAATTTGAACTGAAAGTGACATCCAGTGTT
TGTTCCTTGTGTAGATGCATCTCAAAAAAATGGTGGGCATAATAGTGTTGTTTATATATATCAAAAATAA
CAACTATAATAATAAGAATACATTTAATTTAGAAAATGCTTGGATTTCACTGGAACTAG
