>Addgene plasmid #71811 | p-attB-min.hsp70P-FRT-STOP#1-FRT-DamMycLAM | addgene partial sequence | sequence record 136291 | pCasper-hs 5'-GCAACTACTGAAATCTGCCAAG-3'
ATTCGAAGTTCCTATTCCGAAGTTCCTATTCTCTAGAAAGTATAGGAACTTCTCGGGGACACCAAATATG
GCGATCTCGGCCTTTTCGTTTCTTGGAGCTGGGACATGTTTGCCATCGATCCATCTACCACCAGAACGGC
CGTTAGATCTGCTGCCACCGTTGTTTCCACCGAAGAAACCACCGTTGCCGTAACCACCACGACGGTTGTT
GCTAAAGAAGCTGCCACCGCCACGGCCACCGTTGTAGCCGCCGTTGTTGTTATTGTAGTTGCTACTGTTA
TTTCTGGCACTTCTTGGTTTTCCTCTTAAGTGAGGAGGAACATAACCATTCTCGTTGTTGTCGTTGATGC
TTAAATTTTGCACTTGTTCGCTCAGTTCAGCCATAATATGAAATGCTTTTCTTGTTGTTCTTACGGAATA
CCACTTGCCACCTATCACCACAACTAACTTTTTCCCGTTCCTCCATCTCTTTTATATTTTTTTTCTCGAG
GGATCTTTGTGAAGGAACCTTACTTCTGTGGTGTGACATAATTGGACAAACTACCTACAGAGATTTAAAG
CTCTAAGGTAAATATAAAATTTTTAAGTGTATAATGTGTTAAACTACTGATTCTAATTGTTTGTGTATTT
TAGATTCCAACCTATGGAACTGATGAATGGGAGCAGTGGTGGAATGCCTTTAATGAGGAAAACCTGTTTT
GCTCAGAAGAAATGCCATCTAGTGATGATGAGGCTACTGCTGACTCTCAACATTCTACTCCTCCAAA
