>Addgene plasmid #71811 | p-attB-min.hsp70P-FRT-STOP#1-FRT-DamMycLAM | addgene partial sequence | sequence record 136354 | attB-R 5'-gtcgacatgcccgccgtgaccg-3'
CCGCCGACGCCGTCGCACGTCCCGTGCTCACCGTGACCACCGCGCCCAGCGGTTTCGAGGGCGAGGGCTT
CCCGGTGCGCCGCGCGTTCGCCGGGATCAACTACCGCCACCTCGACCCGTTCATCATGATGGACCAGATG
GGTGAGGTGGAGTACGCGCCCGGGGAGCCCAAGGGCACGCCCTGGCACCCGCACCGCGGCTTCGAGACCG
TGACCTACATCGTCGACACTAGTGGATCCAGACATGATAAGATACATTGATGAGTTTGGACAAACCACAA
CTAGAATGCAGTGAAAAAAATGCTTTATTTGTGAAATTTGTGATGCTATTGCTTTATTTGTAACCATTAT
AAGCTGCAATAAACAAGTTAACAACAACAATTGCATTCATTTTATGTTTCAGGTTCAGGGGGAGGTGTGG
GAGGTTTTTTAAAGCAAGTAAAACCTCTACAAATGTGGTATGGCTGATTATGATCTCTAGTCAAGGCACT
ATACATCAAATATTTTTCCATAATTTTCTTGTATAGCAGTGCAGCTTTTTCCTTTGTGGTGTAAATAGCA
AAGCAAGCAAGAGTTCTATTACTAAACACAGCATGACTCAAAAAACTTAGCAATTCTGAAGGAAAGTCCT
TGGGGTCTTCTACCTTTCTCTTCTTTTTTGGAGGAGTAGAATGTTGAGAGTCAGCAGTAGCCTCATCATC
ACTAGATGGCATTTCTTCTGAGCAAAACAGGTTTTCCTCATTAAAGGCATTCCACCACTGCTCCCATTCA
TCAGTTCCATAGGT
